>Addgene plasmid #249271 | pCEFL PRKACA HA WT | addgene full sequence | sequence record 497391 | Addgene NGS Result
GCGTCAATACGGGATAATACCGCGCCACATAGCAGAACTTTAAAAGTGCTCATCATTGGAAAACGTTCTT
CGGGGCGAAAACTCTCAAGGATCTTACCGCTGTTGAGATCCAGTTCGATGTAACCCACTCGTGCACCCAA
CTGATCTTCAGCATCTTTTACTTTCACCAGCGTTTCTGGGTGAGCAAAAACAGGAAGGCAAAATGCCGCA
AAAAAGGGAATAAGGGCGACACGGAAATGTTGAATACTCATACTCTTCCTTTTTCAATATTATTGAAGCA
TTTATCAGGGTTATTGTCTCATGAGCGGATACATATTTGAATGTATTTAGAAAAATAAACAAATAGGGGT
TCCGCGCACATTTCCCCGAAAAGTGCCACCTGACGTCGACGGATCGGGAGATCGATCTCCCGATCCCCTA
TGGTGCACTCTCAGTACAATCTGCTCTGATGCCGCATAGTTAAGCCAGTATCTGCTCCCTGCTTGTGTGT
TGGAGGTCGCTGAGTAGTGCGCGAGCAAAATTTAAGCTACAACAAGGCAAGGCTTGACCGACAATTGCAT
GAAGAATCTGCTTAGGGTTAGGCGTTTTGCGCTGCTTCGAGCTTTGCAAAGATGGATAAAGTTTTAAACA
GAGAGGAATCTTTGCAGCTAATGGACCTTCTAGGTCTTGAAAGGAGTGGGAATTGGCTCCGGTGCCCGTC
AGTGGGCAGAGCGCACATCGCCCACAGTCCCCGAGAAGTTGGGGGGAGGGGTCGGCAATTGAACCGGTGC
CTAGAGAAGGTGGCGCGGGGTAAACTGGGAAAGTGATGTCGTGTACTGGCTCCGCCTTTTTCCCGAGGGT
GGGGGAGAACCGTATATAAGTGCAGTAGTCGCCGTGAACGTTCTTTTTCGCAACGGGTTTGCCGCCAGAA
CACAGGTAAGTGCCGTGTGTGGTTCCCGCGGGCCTGGCCTCTTTACGGGTTATGGCCCTTGCGTGCCTTG
AATTACTTCCACCTGGCTGCAGTACGTGATTCTTGATCCCGAGCTTCGGGTTGGAAGTGGGTGGGAGAGT
TCGAGGCCTTGCGCTTAAGGAGCCCCTTCGCCTCGTGCTTGAGTTGAGGCCTGGCCTGGGCGCTGGGGCC
GCCGCGTGCGAATCTGGTGGCACCTTCGCGCCTGTCTCGCTGCTTTCGATAAGTCTCTAGCCATTTAAAA
TTTTTGATGACCTGCTGCGACGCTTTTTTTCTGGCAAGATAGTCTTGTAAATGCGGGCCAAGATCGATCT
GCACACTGGTATTTCGGTTTTTGGGGCCGCGGGCGGCGACGGGGCCCGTGCGTCCCAGCGCACATGTTCG
GCGAGGCGGGGCCTGCGAGCGCGGCCACCGAGAATCGGACGGGGGTAGTCTCAAGCTGGCCGGCCTGCTC
TGGTGCCTGGCCTCGCGCCGCCGTGTATCGCCCCGCCCTGGGCGGCAAGGCTGGCCCGGTCGGCACCAGT
TGCGTGAGCGGAAAGATGGCCGCTTCCCGGCCCTGCTGCAGGGAGCTCAAAATGGAGGACGCGGCGCTCG
GGAGAGCGGGCGGGTGAGTCACCCACACAAAGGAAAAGGGCCTTTCCGTCCTCAGCCGTCGCTTCATGTG
ACTCCACGGAGTACCGGGCGCCGTCCAGGCACCTCGATTAGTTCTCGAGCTTTTGGAGTACGTCGTCTTT
AGGTTGGGGGGAGGGGTTTTATGCGATGGAGTTTCCCCACACTGAGTGGGTGGAGACTGAAGTTAGGCCA
GCTTGGCACTTGATGTAATTCTCCTTGGAATTTGCCCTTTTTGAGTTTGGATCTTGGTTCATTCTCAAGC
CTCAGACAGTGGTTCAAAGTTTTTTTCTTCCATTTCAGGTGTCGTGAGGAATTGGCGAAGCTCAGTTAAC
GGCCATTGTGGCCATCAAGCTTGGTACCAGATCTGGATCCGCCGCCACCATGGGCAACGCCGCCGCCGCC
AAGAAGGGCAGCGAGCAGGAGAGCGTGAAAGAATTCTTAGCCAAAGCCAAAGAAGATTTTCTTAAAAAAT
GGGAAAGTCCCGCTCAGAACACAGCCCACTTGGATCAGTTTGAACGAATCAAGACCCTCGGCACGGGCTC
CTTCGGGCGGGTGATGCTGGTGAAACACAAGGAGACCGGGAACCACTATGCCATGAAGATCCTCGACAAA
CAGAAGGTGGTGAAACTGAAACAGATCGAACACACCCTGAATGAAAAGCGCATCCTGCAAGCTGTCAACT
TTCCGTTCCTCGTCAAACTCGAGTTCTCCTTCAAGGACAACTCAAACTTATACATGGTCATGGAGTACGT
GCCCGGCGGGGAGATGTTCTCACACCTACGGCGGATCGGAAGGTTCAGTGAGCCCCATGCCCGTTTCTAC
GCGGCCCAGATCGTCCTGACCTTTGAGTATCTGCACTCGCTGGATCTCATCTACAGGGACCTGAAGCCGG
AGAATCTGCTCATTGACCAGCAGGGCTACATTCAGGTGACAGACTTCGGTTTCGCCAAGCGCGTGAAGGG
CCGCACTTGGACCTTGTGCGGCACCCCTGAGTACCTGGCCCCTGAGATTATCCTGAGCAAAGGCTACAAC
AAGGCCGTGGACTGGTGGGCCCTGGGGGTTCTTATCTATGAAATGGCCGCTGGCTACCCGCCCTTCTTCG
CAGACCAGCCCATCCAGATCTATGAGAAGATCGTCTCTGGGAAGGTGCGCTTCCCTTCCCACTTCAGCTC
TGACTTGAAGGACCTGCTGCGGAACCTCCTGCAGGTAGATCTCACCAAGCGCTTTGGGAACCTCAAGAAT
GGGGTCAACGATATCAAGAACCACAAGTGGTTTGCCACAACTGACTGGATTGCCATCTACCAGAGGAAGG
TGGAAGCTCCCTTCATACCAAAGTTTAAAGGCCCTGGGGATACGAGTAACTTTGACGACTATGAGGAAGA
AGAAATCCGGGTCTCCATCAATGAGAAGTGTGGCAAGGAGTTTTCTGAGTTTGCTAGCTACCCATACGAC
GTGCCAGATTACGCCTAGGCGGCCGCACTCGAGATATCGGCCTCCAGGGCCTCTAGAGGGCCCTATTCTA
TAGTGTCACCTAAATGCTAGAGCTCGCTGATCAGCCTCGACTGTGCCTTCTAGTTGCCAGCCATCTGTTG
TTTGCCCCTCCCCCGTGCCTTCCTTGACCCTGGAAGGTGCCACTCCCACTGTCCTTTCCTAATAAAATGA
GGAAATTGCATCGCATTGTCTGAGTAGGTGTCATTCTATTCTGGGGGGTGGGGTGGGGCAGGACAGCAAG
GGGGAGGATTGGGAAGACAATAGCAGGCATGCTGGGGATGCGGTGGGCTCTATGGCTTCTGAGGCGGAAA
GAACCAGCTGGGGCTCTAGGGGGTATCCCC
[124 nt withheld, positions 3391-3514]
C
[91 nt withheld, positions 3516-3606]
A
[49 nt withheld, positions 3608-3656]
CCTTTGACGTTGGAGTCCACGTTCTTT
[37 nt withheld, positions 3684-3720]
ACCCTATCTCGGTCTATTCTTTTGATTTATAAGGGATTTTGCCGATTTCGGCCTATTGGTTAAAAAATGA
GCTGATTTAACAAAAATTTAACGCGAATTAATTCTGTGGAATGTGTGTCAGTTAGGGTGTGGAAAGTCCC
CAGGCTCCCCAGCAGGCAGAAGTATGCAAAGCATGCATCTCAATTAGTCAGCAACCAGGTGTGGAAAGTC
CCCAGGCTCCCCAGCAGGCAGAAGTATGCAAAGCATGCATCTCAATTAGTCAGCAACCATAGTCCCGCCC
CTAACTCCGCCCATCCCGCCCCTAACTCCGCCCAGTTCCGCCCATTCTCCGCCCCATGGCTGACTAATTT
TTTTTATTTATGCAGAGGCCGAGGCCGCCTCTGCCTCTGAGCTATTCCAGAAGTAGTGAGGAGGCTTTTT
TGGAGGCCTAGGCTTTTGCAAAAAGCTCCCGGGAGCTTGTATATCCATTTTCGGATCTGATCAAGAGACA
GGATGAGGATCGTTTCGCATGATTGAACAAGATGGATTGCACGCAGGTTCTCCGGCCGCTTGGGTGGAGA
GGCTATTCGGCTATGACTGGGCACAACAGACAATCGGCTGCTCTGATGCCGCCGTGTTCCGGCTGTCAGC
GCAGGGGCGCCCGGTTCTTTTTGTCAAGACCGACCTGTCCGGTGCCCTGAATGAACTGCAGGACGAGGCA
GCGCGGCTATCGTGGCTGGCCACGACGGGCGTTCCTTGCGCAGCTGTGCTCGACGTTGTCACTGAAGCGG
GAAGGGACTGGCTGCTATTGGGCGAAGTGCCGGGGCAGGATCTCCTGTCATCTCACCTTGCTCCTGCCGA
GAAAGTATCCATCATGGCTGATGCAATGCGGCGGCTGCATACGCTTGATCCGGCTACCTGCCCATTCGAC
CACCAAGCGAAACATCGCATCGAGCGAGCACGTACTCGGATGGAAGCCGGTCTTGTCGATCAGGATGATC
TGGACGAAGAGCATCAGGGGCTCGCGCCAGCCGAACTGTTCGCCAGGCTCAAGGCGCGCATGCCCGACGG
CGAGGATCTCGTCGTGACCCATGGCGATGCCTGCTTGCCGAATATCATGGTGGAAAATGGCCGCTTTTCT
GGATTCATCGACTGTGGCCGGCTGGGTGTGGCGGACCGCTATCAGGACATAGCGTTGGCTACCCGTGATA
TTGCTGAAGAGCTTGGCGGCGAATGGGCTGACCGCTTCCTCGTGCTTTACGGTATCGCCGCTCCCGATTC
GCAGCGCATCGCCTTCTATCGCCTTCTTGACGAGTTCTTCTGAGCGGGACTCTGGGGTTCGAAATGACCG
ACCAAGCGACGCCCAACCTGCCATCACGAGATTTCGATTCCACCGCCGCCTTCTATGAAAGGTTGGGCTT
CGGAATCGTTTTCCGGGACGCCGGCTGGATGATCCTCCAGCGCGGGGATCTCATGCTGGAGTTCTTCGCC
CACCCCAACTTGTTTATTGCAGCTTATAATGGTTACAAATAAAGCAATAGCATCACAAATTTCACAAATA
AAGCATTTTTTTCACTGCATTCTAGTTGTGGTTTGTCCAAACTCATCAATGTATCTTATCATGTCTGTAT
ACCGTCGACCTCTAGCTAGAGCTTGGCGTAATCATGGTCATAGCTGTTTCCTGTGTGAAATTGTTATCCG
CTCACAATTCCACACAACATACGAGCCGGAAGCATAAAGTGTAAAGCCTGGGGTGCCTAATGAGTGAGCT
AACTCACATTAATTGCGTTGCGCTCACTGCCCGCTTTCCAGTCGGGAAACCTGTCGTGCCAGCTGCATTA
ATGAATCGGCCAACGCGCGGGGAGAGGCGGTTTGCGTATTGGGCGCTCTTCCGCTTCCTCGCTCACTGAC
TCGCTGCGCTCGGTCGTTCGGCTGCGGCGAGCGGTATCAGCTCACTCAAAGGCGGTAATACGGTTATCCA
CAGAATCAGGGGATAACGCAGGAAAGAACATGTGAGCAAAAGGCCAGCAAAAGGCCAGGAACCGTAAAAA
GGCCGCGTTGCTGGCGTTTTTCCATAGGCTCCGCCCCCCTGACGAGCATCACAAAAATCGACGCTCAAGT
CAGAGGTGGCGAAACCCGACAGGACTATAAAGATACCAGGCGTTTCCCCCTGGAAGCTCCCTCGTGCGCT
CTCCTGTTCCGACCCTGCCGCTTACCGGATACCTGTCCGCCTTTCTCCCTTCGGGAAGCGTGGCGCTTTC
TCATAGCTCACGCTGTAGGTATCTCAGTTCGGTGTAGGTCGTTCGCTCCAAGCTGGGCTGTGTGCACGAA
CCCCCCGTTCAGCCCGACCGCTGCGCCTTATCCGGTAACTATCGTCTTGAGTCCAACCCGGTAAGACACG
ACTTATCGCCACTGGCAGCAGCCACTGGTAACAGGATTAGCAGAGCGAGGTATGTAGGCGGTGCTACAGA
GTTCTTGAAGTGGTGGCCTAACTACGGCTACACTAGAAGAACAGTATTTGGTATCTGCGCTCTGCTGAAG
CCAGTTACCTTCGGAAAAAGAGTTGGTAGCTCTTGATCCGGCAAACAAACCACCGCTGGTAGCGGTGGTT
TTTTTGTTTGCAAGCAGCAGATTACGCGCAGAAAAAAAGGATCTCAAGAAGATCCTTTGATCTTTTCTAC
GGGGTCTGACGCTCAGTGGAACGAAAACTCACGTTAAGGGATTTTGGTCATGAGATTATCAAAAAGGATC
TTCACCTAGATCCTTTTAAATTAAAAATGAAGTTTTAAATCAATCTAAAGTATATATGAGTAAACTTGGT
CTGACAGTTACCAATGCTTAATCAGTGAGGCACCTATCTCAGCGATCTGTCTATTTCGTTCATCCATAGT
TGCCTGACTCCCCGTCGTGTAGATAACTACGATACGGGAGGGCTTACCATCTGGCCCCAGTGCTGCAATG
ATACCGCGAGACCCACGCTCACCGGCTCCAGATTTATCAGCAATAAACCAGCCAGCCGGAAGGGCCGAGC
GCAGAAGTGGTCCTGCAACTTTATCCGCCTCCATCCAGTCTATTAATTGTTGCCGGGAAGCTAGAGTAAG
TAGTTCGCCAGTTAATAGTTTGCGCAACGTTGTTGCCATTGCTACAGGCATCGTGGTGTCACGCTCGTCG
TTTGGTATGGCTTCATTCAGCTCCGGTTCCCAACGATCAAGGCGAGTTACATGATCCCCCATGTTGTGCA
AAAAAGCGGTTAGCTCCTTCGGTCCTCCGATCGTTGTCAGAAGTAAGTTGGCCGCAGTGTTATCACTCAT
GGTTATGGCAGCACTGCATAATTCTCTTACTGTCATGCCATCCGTAAGATGCTTTTCTGTGACTGGTGAG
TACTCAACCAAGTCATTCTGAGAATAGTGTATGCGGCGACCGAGTTGCTCTTGCCCG
Features (pLannotate 1.2.2; 22 found; start..end, strand, type, name):
    252..356     -  promoter       AmpR promoter: bla
    419..471     -  misc_feature   bom (fragment): basis of mobility region from pBR322
    612..678     +  CDS            small t antigen (fragment): SV40 (simian virus 40) small t antigen
    704..915     +  promoter       EF-1α core promoter: core promoter for human elongation factor EF-1α
    916..1025    +  intron         EF-1α intron A (fragment): intron upstream of the start codon of human EF-1α
   1655..1858    +  intron         EF-1α intron A: truncated intron upstream of the start codon of human EF-1α
   1940..2992    +  CDS            PRKACA: KAPCA_HUMAN - Also known as PKACA. Experimental evidence at protein level: Swiss-Prot protein existence level 1. [Isoform 2]: Phosphorylates and activates ABL1 in sperm flagellum to promote spermatozoa capacitation. From Homo sapiens (Human).
   2999..3024    +  CDS            HA (fragment): HA (human influenza hemagglutinin) epitope tag
   3077..3095    -  promoter       SP6 promoter: promoter for bacteriophage SP6 RNA polymerase
   3121..3345    +  polyA_signal   bGH poly(A) signal: bovine growth hormone polyadenylation signal
   3349..3370    +  promoter       SV40 promoter (fragment): SV40 enhancer and early promoter
   3391..3819    +  rep_origin     f1 ori (sequence partly withheld): f1 bacteriophage origin of replication; arrow indicates direction of (+) strand synthesis
   3833..4162    +  promoter       SV40 promoter: SV40 enhancer and early promoter
   4229..5020    +  CDS            neo: KKA2_KLEPN - Also known as kan, nptII. Experimental evidence at protein level: Swiss-Prot protein existence level 1. Resistance to kanamycin, neomycin, paromomycin, ribostamycin, butirosin and gentamicin B. From Klebsiella pneumoniae.
   5044..5202    +  CDS            ble (fragment): BLE_KLEPN - Experimental evidence at protein level: Swiss-Prot protein existence level 1. Binding protein with a strong affinity to the bleomycin family of antibiotics. Binds to CL990; an antimitotic-antibiotic compound. From Klebsiella pneumoniae.
   5197..5318    +  polyA_signal   SV40 poly(A) signal: SV40 polyadenylation signal
   5391..5407    -  protein_bind   lac operator: The lac repressor binds to the lac operator to inhibit transcription in E. coli. This inhibition can be relieved by adding lactose or isopropyl-β-D-thiogalactopyranoside (IPTG). lac repressor encoded by lacI
   5415..5445    -  promoter       lac promoter: promoter for the E. coli lac operon
   5460..5481    -  protein_bind   CAP binding site: CAP binding activates transcription in the presence of cAMP. E. coli catabolite activator protein
   5494..5586    -  CDS            lacI (fragment): lac repressor; lacI; The lac repressor binds to the lac operator to inhibit transcription in E. coli. This inhibition can be relieved by adding lactose or isopropyl-β-D-thiogalactopyranoside (IPTG).
   5769..6357    -  rep_origin     ori: high-copy-number ColE1/pMB1/pBR322/pUC origin of replication
   6528..251     -  CDS            AmpR (across the origin): β-lactamase; bla; confers resistance to ampicillin, carbenicillin, and related antibiotics
