[The description below was written by a language model from this plasmid's Addgene catalogue record and pLannotate feature annotations shown in this document.]
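Description:
pCEFL PRKACA HA WT is a mammalian expression plasmid of about 7.1 kb built on the pCEFL backbone, designed to produce the wild-type catalytic alpha subunit of human protein kinase A (PRKACA). It is propagated in E. coli as a high-copy plasmid through a ColE1/pUC-type origin and selected with ampicillin via the β-lactamase gene and its bla promoter. An f1 phage origin is also present. For selection in mammalian cells, a separate cassette places the neomycin phosphotransferase gene under the SV40 enhancer/early promoter with an SV40 polyadenylation signal, so that stable transfectants can be selected with G418.

The payload is a codon-optimized PRKACA open reading frame cloned between BamHI and NotI sites, both retained, and fused at its C terminus to an HA epitope tag for detection or immunoprecipitation with anti-HA antibodies. Transcription is driven by the human EF-1α promoter. The annotation shows the core promoter followed by portions of EF-1α intron A, an arrangement that generally supports strong constitutive expression across many mammalian cell types. The transcript ends at a bovine growth hormone polyadenylation signal. An SP6 promoter lies just downstream of the insert in reverse orientation and serves as a sequencing primer site. Short annotated fragments, including pieces of SV40 small t antigen, ble, lacI, the lac promoter/operator region and the pBR322 bom site, appear to be backbone remnants rather than functional elements.

The stated purpose is expression of wild-type PKA. The associated publication studies crosstalk between Gαs and Hedgehog signaling in Hedgehog-dependent tumors, a setting in which the "WT" in the name suggests use as a reference form of the kinase, although the record describes no variant constructs.
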