Addgene plasmid #249271: pCEFL PRKACA HA WT
Purpose: Expression of PKA (PRKACA) wild type
Depositing lab: Ramiro Iglesias-Bartolome. Depositing organization: National Cancer Institute (NCI). Publication: Dissection of Galphas and Hedgehog Signaling Crosstalk Reveals Therapeutic Opportunities to Target Hedgehog-Dependent Tumors. Krantz S, Bell BA, Lund K, Salinas Parra N, Ng Y, De Oliveira Rosa N, Mukhopadhyay S, St Croix B, Sarin KY, Weigert R, Raimondi F, Iglesias-Bartolome R. Cancer Res. 2025 Dec 29. doi: 10.1158/0008-5472.CAN-25-1109. PubMed 41460725.
Backbone
  Vector backbone: pCEFL
  Backbone manufacturer: Addgene #38121
  Vector type: Mammalian Expression
  Selectable markers: Neomycin (select with G418)
Growth in bacteria
  Bacterial resistance: Ampicillin, 100 μg/mL
  Growth temperature: 37°C
  Growth strain: DH5alpha
  Copy number: High Copy
Gene/Insert
  Gene/Insert name: PRKACA (alt name: Protein kinase A (PKA), codon optimized, wild type, HA tag)
  Species: H. sapiens (human)
  GenBank ID: NM_002730
  Entrez Gene: PRKACA (a.k.a. CAFD1, PKACA, PPNAD4)
  Promoter: EF-1
  Tag / fusion protein: HA (C terminal on insert)
  Cloning method: Restriction Enzyme; 5′ cloning site BamH1 (not destroyed); 3′ cloning site Not1 (not destroyed)
  Sequencing primers: 5′ TTCTTCCATTTCAGGTGTCG; 3′ SP6
Terms and licenses: Academic/Nonprofit Terms; Industry Terms: Not Available to Industry
Depositor comments: Please visit https://www.biorxiv.org/content/10.1101/2025.02.21.639530v1 for bioRxiv preprint
How to cite: pCEFL PRKACA HA WT was a gift from Ramiro Iglesias-Bartolome (Addgene plasmid # 249271 ; http://n2t.net/addgene:249271 ; RRID:Addgene_249271)
